>Addgene plasmid #23090 | pCMV-Tag2B Flag BimEL | depositor partial sequence | sequence record 10543 | Author sequence
GGATCCATGGCCAAGCAACCTTCTGATGTAAGTTCTGAGTGTGACAGAGAAGGTGGACAATTGCAGCCTG
CTGAGAGGCCTCCCCAGCTCAGGCCTGGGGCCCCTACCTCCCTACAGACAGAACCGCAAGGTAATCCCGA
CGGCGAAGGGGACCGCTGCCCCCACGGCAGCCCTCAGGGCCCGCTGGCCCCACCGGCCAGCCCTGGCCCT
TTTGCTACCAGATCCCCACTTTTCATCTTTGTGAGAAGATCTTCTCTGCTGTCCCGGTCCTCCAGTGGGT
ATTTCTCTTTTGACACAGACAGGAGCCCGGCACCCATGAGTTGTGACAAGTCAACACAAACCCCAAGTCC
TCCTTGCCAGGCCTTCAACCACTATCTCAGTGCAATGGCTTCCATAAGACAGTCTCAAGAGGAACCTGAA
GATCTGCGCCCGGAGATACGGATTGCACAGGAGCTACGGCGGATCGGAGACGAGTTCAACGAAACTTACA
CAAGGAGGGTGTTTGCAA
