>Addgene plasmid #23090 | pCMV-Tag2B Flag BimEL | addgene partial sequence | sequence record 29153 | 23090 with CMV-f
GAGCTGGTTTAGTGANCGTCAGATCCGCTAGCGATTACGCCAAGCTCGAAATTAACCCTCACTAAAGGGA
ACAAAAGCTGGAGCTCCACCGCGGTGGCGGCCGCCACCATGGATTACAAGGATGACGACGATAAGAGCCC
GGGCGGATCCATGGCCAAGCAACCTTCTGATGTAAGTTCTGAGTGTGACAGAGAAGGTGGACAATTGCAG
CCTGCTGAGAGGCCTCCCCAGCTCAGGCCTGGGGCCCCTACCTCCCTACAGACAGAACCGCAAGGTAATC
CCGACGGCGAAGGGGACCGCTGCCCCCACGGCAGCCCTCAGGGCCCGCTGGCCCCACCGGCCAGCCCTGG
CCCTTTTGCTACCAGATCCCCACTTTTCATCTTTGTGAGAAGATCTTCTCTGCTGTCCCGGTCCTCCAGT
GGGTATTTCTCTTTTGACACAGACAGGAGCCCGGCACCCATGAGTTGTGACAAGTCAACACAAACCCCAA
GTCCTCCTTGCCAGGCCTTCAACCACTATCTCAGTGCAATGGCTTCCATAAGACAGTCTCAAGAGGAACC
TGAAGATCTGCGCCCGGAGATACGGATTGCACAGGAGCTACGGCGGATCGGAGACGAGTTCAACGAAACT
TACACAAGGAGGGTGTTTGCAAATGATTACCGCGAGGCTGAAGACCACCCTCAAATGGTTATCTTACAAC
TGTTACGCTTTATCTTCCGTCTGGTATGGAGAAGGCATTGAGATTCGATATCAAGCTTATCGATACCGTC
GACCTCGAGGGGGGGGCCCGGTACCTTAAATTA
