[The description below was written by a language model from this plasmid's Addgene catalogue record.]
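Description:
pCMV-Tag2B Flag BimEL is a mammalian expression plasmid built on the commercial pCMV-Tag2B backbone (about 4.3 kb without insert). It carries the mouse Bim EL coding sequence, an insert of roughly 590 bp. Bim EL is the extra-long isoform of Bim, the pro-apoptotic BH3-only Bcl-2 family member encoded by Bcl2l11. The insert was placed between the BamHI and EcoRI sites of the polylinker, and both sites remain intact. This puts it in frame with the Flag epitope supplied by the backbone, so the protein is produced with an N-terminal Flag tag. As the vector name and the CMV forward sequencing primer indicate, expression is driven by the cytomegalovirus immediate-early promoter, which gives strong constitutive transcription in most transfected mammalian cell lines.

In bacteria the plasmid is maintained at high copy number and selected with kanamycin. No feature table accompanies the entry, so other backbone elements, such as the polyadenylation signal, the origins of replication and any mammalian selection marker, are not itemised in the record.

The Flag tag allows the exogenous protein to be detected and immunoprecipitated with anti-Flag antibodies, separately from endogenous Bim. The associated study examined how multisite phosphorylation controls Bim stability and apoptotic activity. This suggests the construct is used for transient overexpression of wild-type Bim EL in cultured cells, for example to follow its phosphorylation, turnover and ability to induce cell death. It may also serve as a reference for phosphorylation-site mutants, although the record describes no mutations in this insert.
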