Addgene plasmid #23090: pCMV-Tag2B Flag BimEL
Depositing lab: Roger Davis. Depositing organization: University of Massachusetts, Worcester. Publication: Multisite phosphorylation regulates Bim stability and apoptotic activity. Hubner A, Barrett T, Flavell RA, Davis RJ. Mol Cell. 2008 May 23. 30(4):415-25. 10.1016/j.molcel.2008.03.025 PubMed 18498746.
Backbone
  Vector backbone: pCMV-Tag2B
  Backbone manufacturer: Stratagene
  Backbone size w/o insert (bp): 4300
  Vector type: Mammalian Expression
Growth in bacteria
  Bacterial resistance: Kanamycin, 50 μg/mL
  Growth temperature: 37°C
  Growth strain: DH5alpha
  Copy number: High Copy
Gene/Insert
  Gene/Insert name: Bim EL (alt name: Bim)
  Species: M. musculus (mouse)
  Insert size (bp): 590
  Entrez Gene: Bcl2l11 (a.k.a. 1500006F24Rik, Bim, Bod, bcl2-L-11)
  Tag / fusion protein: Flag (N terminal on backbone)
  Cloning method: Restriction Enzyme; 5′ cloning site Bam HI (not destroyed); 3′ cloning site EcoRI (not destroyed)
  Sequencing primers: 5′ cmv F
Terms and licenses: Academic/Nonprofit Terms; Industry Terms: Not Available to Industry
How to cite: pCMV-Tag2B Flag BimEL was a gift from Roger Davis (Addgene plasmid # 23090 ; http://n2t.net/addgene:23090 ; RRID:Addgene_23090)
